>Addgene plasmid #170923 | 28A_APEX2_MSP1D1 | addgene full sequence | sequence record 338035 | Addgene NGS Result
TAATACGACTCACTATAGGGGAATTGTGAGCGGATAACAATTCCCCTCTAGAAATAATTTTGTTTAACTT
TAAGAAGGAGATATACCATGGGCAGCAGCCATCATCATCATCATCACAGCAGCGGCCTGGTGCCGCGCGG
CAGCCATATGGCTAGCATGACTGGTGGACAGCAAATGGGTCGCGGATCCTCTACCTTCAGTAAACTTCGC
GAACAACTGGGCCCCGTGACGCAGGAATTCTGGGACAACCTGGAAAAAGAAACCGAGGGACTGCGTCAGG
AAATGTCCAAAGATTTAGAAGAGGTGAAGGCCAAGGTTCAGCCATATCTCGATGACTTTCAGAAAAAATG
GCAGGAAGAGATGGAATTATATCGTCAAAAGGTGGAACCGCTGCGTGCGGAACTGCAAGAGGGGGCACGC
CAAAAACTCCATGAGCTCCAAGAGAAGCTCAGCCCATTAGGCGAAGAAATGCGCGATCGCGCCCGTGCAC
ATGTTGATGCACTCCGGACTCATTTGGCGCCGTATTCGGATGAACTTCGCCAGCGTTTGGCCGCACGTCT
CGAGGCGCTGAAAGAAAACGGGGGTGCCCGCTTGGCTGAGTACCACGCGAAAGCGACAGAACACCTGAGC
ACCTTGAGCGAAAAAGCGAAACCGGCGCTGGAAGATCTACGCCAGGGCTTATTGCCTGTTCTTGAGAGCT
TTAAAGTCAGTTTTCTGTCAGCTCTGGAAGAATATACTAAAAAGCTGAATACCCAGGGAAAGTCTTACCC
AACTGTGAGTGCTGATTACCAGGACGCCGTTGAGAAGGCGAAGAAGAAGCTCAGAGGCTTCATCGCTGAG
AAGAGATGCGCTCCTCTAATGCTCCGTTTGGCATTCCACTCTGCTGGAACCTTTGACAAGGGCACGAAGA
CCGGTGGACCCTTCGGAACCATCAAGCACCCTGCCGAACTGGCTCACAGCGCTAACAACGGTCTTGACAT
CGCTGTTAGGCTTTTGGAGCCACTCAAGGCGGAGTTCCCTATTTTGAGCTACGCCGATTTCTACCAGTTG
GCTGGCGTTGTTGCCGTTGAGGTCACGGGTGGACCTAAGGTTCCATTCCACCCTGGAAGAGAGGACAAGC
CTGAGCCACCACCAGAGGGTCGCTTGCCCGATCCCACTAAGGGTTCTGACCATTTGAGAGATGTGTTTGG
CAAAGCTATGGGGCTTACTGACCAAGATATCGTTGCTCTATCTGGGGGTCACACTATTGGAGCTGCACAC
AAGGAGCGTTCTGGATTTGAGGGTCCCTGGACCTCTAATCCTCTTATTTTCGACAACTCATACTTCACGG
AGTTGTTGAGTGGTGAGAAGGAAGGTCTCCTTCAGCTACCTTCTGACAAGGCTCTTTTGTCTGACCCTGT
ATTCCGCCCTCTCGTTGACAAATATGCAGCGGACGAAGATGCCTTCTTTGCTGATTACGCTGAGGCTCAC
CAAAAGCTTTCCGAGCTTGGGTTTGCTGATGCCTAAGCCGCACTCGAGCACCACCACCACCACCACTGAG
ATCCGGCTGCTAACAAAGCCCGAAAGGAAGCTGAGTTGGCTGCTGCCACCGCTGAGCAATAACTAGCATA
ACCCCTTGGGGCCTCTAAACGGGTCTTGAGGGGTTTTTTGCTGAAAGGAGGAACTATATCCGGATTGGCG
AATGGG
[124 nt withheld, positions 1687-1810]
C
[91 nt withheld, positions 1812-1902]
A
[49 nt withheld, positions 1904-1952]
CCTTTGACGTTGGAGTCCACGTTCTTT
[37 nt withheld, positions 1980-2016]
ACCCTATCTCGGTCTATTCTTTTGATTTATAAGGGATTTTGCCGATTTCGGCCTATTGGTTAAAAAATGA
GCTGATTTAACAAAAATTTAACGCGAATTTTAACAAAATATTAACGCTTACAATTTAGGTGGCACTTTTC
GGGGAAATGTGCGCGGAACCCCTATTTGTTTATTTTTCTAAATACATTCAAATATGTATCCGCTCATGAA
TTAATTCTTAGAAAAACTCATCGAGCATCAAATGAAACTGCAATTTATTCATATCAGGATTATCAATACC
ATATTTTTGAAAAAGCCGTTTCTGTAATGAAGGAGAAAACTCACCGAGGCAGTTCCATAGGATGGCAAGA
TCCTGGTATCGGTCTGCGATTCCGACTCGTCCAACATCAATACAACCTATTAATTTCCCCTCGTCAAAAA
TAAGGTTATCAAGTGAGAAATCACCATGAGTGACGACTGAATCCGGTGAGAATGGCAAAAGTTTATGCAT
TTCTTTCCAGACTTGTTCAACAGGCCAGCCATTACGCTCGTCATCAAAATCACTCGCATCAACCAAACCG
TTATTCATTCGTGATTGCGCCTGAGCGAGACGAAATACGCGATCGCTGTTAAAAGGACAATTACAAACAG
GAATCGAATGCAACCGGCGCAGGAACACTGCCAGCGCATCAACAATATTTTCACCTGAATCAGGATATTC
TTCTAATACCTGGAATGCTGTTTTCCCGGGGATCGCAGTGGTGAGTAACCATGCATCATCAGGAGTACGG
ATAAAATGCTTGATGGTCGGAAGAGGCATAAATTCCGTCAGCCAGTTTAGTCTGACCATCTCATCTGTAA
CATCATTGGCAACGCTACCTTTGCCATGTTTCAGAAACAACTCTGGCGCATCGGGCTTCCCATACAATCG
ATAGATTGTCGCACCTGATTGCCCGACATTATCGCGAGCCCATTTATACCCATATAAATCAGCATCCATG
TTGGAATTTAATCGCGGCCTAGAGCAAGACGTTTCCCGTTGAATATGGCTCATAACACCCCTTGTATTAC
TGTTTATGTAAGCAGACAGTTTTATTGTTCATGACCAAAATCCCTTAACGTGAGTTTTCGTTCCACTGAG
CGTCAGACCCCGTAGAAAAGATCAAAGGATCTTCTTGAGATCCTTTTTTTCTGCGCGTAATCTGCTGCTT
GCAAACAAAAAAACCACCGCTACCAGCGGTGGTTTGTTTGCCGGATCAAGAGCTACCAACTCTTTTTCCG
AAGGTAACTGGCTTCAGCAGAGCGCAGATACCAAATACTGTCCTTCTAGTGTAGCCGTAGTTAGGCCACC
ACTTCAAGAACTCTGTAGCACCGCCTACATACCTCGCTCTGCTAATCCTGTTACCAGTGGCTGCTGCCAG
TGGCGATAAGTCGTGTCTTACCGGGTTGGACTCAAGACGATAGTTACCGGATAAGGCGCAGCGGTCGGGC
TGAACGGGGGGTTCGTGCACACAGCCCAGCTTGGAGCGAACGACCTACACCGAACTGAGATACCTACAGC
GTGAGCTATGAGAAAGCGCCACGCTTCCCGAAGGGAGAAAGGCGGACAGGTATCCGGTAAGCGGCAGGGT
CGGAACAGGAGAGCGCACGAGGGAGCTTCCAGGGGGAAACGCCTGGTATCTTTATAGTCCTGTCGGGTTT
CGCCACCTCTGACTTGAGCGTCGATTTTTGTGATGCTCGTCAGGGGGGCGGAGCCTATGGAAAAACGCCA
GCAACGCGGCCTTTTTACGGTTCCTGGCCTTTTGCTGGCCTTTTGCTCACATGTTCTTTCCTGCGTTATC
CCCTGATTCTGTGGATAACCGTATTACCGCCTTTGAGTGAGCTGATACCGCTCGCCGCAGCCGAACGACC
GAGCGCAGCGAGTCAGTGAGCGAGGAAGCGGAAGAGCGCCTGATGCGGTATTTTCTCCTTACGCATCTGT
GCGGTATTTCACACCGCAATGGTGCACTCTCAGTACAATCTGCTCTGATGCCGCATAGTTAAGCCAGTAT
ACACTCCGCTATCGCTACGTGACTGGGTCATGGCTGCGCCCCGACACCCGCCAACACCCGCTGACGCGCC
CTGACGGGCTTGTCTGCTCCCGGCATCCGCTTACAGACAAGCTGTGACCGTCTCCGGGAGCTGCATGTGT
CAGAGGTTTTCACCGTCATCACCGAAACGCGCGAGGCAGCTGCGGTAAAGCTCATCAGCGTGGTCGTGAA
GCGATTCACAGATGTCTGCCTGTTCATCCGCGTCCAGCTCGTTGAGTTTCTCCAGAAGCGTTAATGTCTG
GCTTCTGATAAAGCGGGCCATGTTAAGGGCGGTTTTTTCCTGTTTGGTCACTGATGCCTCCGTGTAAGGG
GGATTTCTGTTCATGGGGGTAATGATACCGATGAAACGAGAGAGGATGCTCACGATACGGGTTACTGATG
ATGAACATGCCCGGTTACTGGAACGTTGTGAGGGTAAACAACTGGCGGTATGGATGCGGCGGGACCAGAG
AAAAATCACTCAGGGTCAATGCCAGCGCTTCGTTAATACAGATGTAGGTGTTCCACAGGGTAGCCAGCAG
CATCCTGCGATGCAGATCCGGAACATAATGGTGCAGGGCGCTGACTTCCGCGTTTCCAGACTTTACGAAA
CACGGAAACCGAAGACCATTCATGTTGTTGCTCAGGTCGCAGACGTTTTGCAGCAGCAGTCGCTTCACGT
TCGCTCGCGTATCGGTGATTCATTCTGCTAACCAGTAAGGCAACCCCGCCAGCCTAGCCGGGTCCTCAAC
GACAGGAGCACGATCATGCGCACCCGTGGGGCCGCCATGCCGGCGATAATGGCCTGCTTCTCGCCGAAAC
GTTTGGTGGCGGGACCAGTGACGAAGGCTTGAGCGAGGGCGTGCAAGATTCCGAATACCGCAAGCGACAG
GCCGATCATCGTCGCGCTCCAGCGAAAGCGGTCCTCGCCGAAAATGACCCAGAGCGCTGCCGGCACCTGT
CCTACGAGTTGCATGATAAAGAAGACAGTCATAAGTGCGGCGACGATAGTCATGCCCCGCGCCCACCGGA
AGGAGCTGACTGGGTTGAAGGCTCTCAAGGGCATCGGTCGAGATCCCGGTGCCTAATGAGTGAGCTAACT
TACATTAATTGCGTTGCGCTCACTGCCCGCTTTCCAGTCGGGAAACCTGTCGTGCCAGCTGCATTAATGA
ATCGGCCAACGCGCGGGGAGAGGCGGTTTGCGTATTGGGCGCCAGGGTGGTTTTTCTTTTCACCAGTGAG
ACGGGCAACAGCTGATTGCCCTTCACCGCCTGGCCCTGAGAGAGTTGCAGCAAGCGGTCCACGCTGGTTT
GCCCCAGCAGGCGAAAATCCTGTTTGATGGTGGTTAACGGCGGGATATAACATGAGCTGTCTTCGGTATC
GTCGTATCCCACTACCGAGATATCCGCACCAACGCGCAGCCCGGACTCGGTAATGGCGCGCATTGCGCCC
AGCGCCATCTGATCGTTGGCAACCAGCATCGCAGTGGGAACGATGCCCTCATTCAGCATTTGCATGGTTT
GTTGAAAACCGGACATGGCACTCCAGTCGCCTTCCCGTTCCGCTATCGGCTGAATTTGATTGCGAGTGAG
ATATTTATGCCAGCCAGCCAGACGCAGACGCGCCGAGACAGAACTTAATGGGCCCGCTAACAGCGCGATT
TGCTGGTGACCCAATGCGACCAGATGCTCCACGCCCAGTCGCGTACCGTCTTCATGGGAGAAAATAATAC
TGTTGATGGGTGTCTGGTCAGAGACATCAAGAAATAACGCCGGAACATTAGTGCAGGCAGCTTCCACAGC
AATGGCATCCTGGTCATCCAGCGGATAGTTAATGATCAGCCCACTGACGCGTTGCGCGAGAAGATTGTGC
ACCGCCGCTTTACAGGCTTCGACGCCGCTTCGTTCTACCATCGACACCACCACGCTGGCACCCAGTTGAT
CGGCGCGAGATTTAATCGCCGCGACAATTTGCGACGGCGCGTGCAGGGCCAGACTGGAGGTGGCAACGCC
AATCAGCAACGACTGTTTGCCCGCCAGTTGTTGTGCCACGCGGTTGGGAATGTAATTCAGCTCCGCCATC
GCCGCTTCCACTTTTTCCCGCGTTTTCGCAGAAACGTGGCTGGCCTGGTTCACCACGCGGGAAACGGTCT
GATAAGAGACACCGGCATACTCTGCGACATCGTATAACGTTACTGGTTTCACATTCACCACCCTGAATTG
ACTCTCTTCCGGGCGCTATCATGCCATACCGCGAAAGGTTTTGCGCCATTCGATGGTGTCCGGGATCTCG
ACGCTCTCCCTTATGCGACTCCTGCATTAGGAAGCAGCCCAGTAGTAGGTTGAGGCCGTTGAGCACCGCC
GCCGCAAGGAATGGTGCATGCAAGGAGATGGCGCCCAACAGTCCCCCGGCCACGGGGCCTGCCACCATAC
CCACGCCGAAACAAGCGCTCATGAGCCCGAAGTGGCGAGCCCGATCTTCCCCATCGGTGATGTCGGCGAT
ATAGGCGCCAGCAACCGCACCTGTGGCGCCGGTGATGCCGGCCACGATGCGTCCGGCGTAGAGGATCGAG
ATCTCGATCCCGCGAAAT
Features (pLannotate 1.2.2; 23 found; start..end, strand, type, name):
      1..19      +  promoter       T7 promoter: promoter for bacteriophage T7 RNA polymerase
     20..44      +  protein_bind   lac operator: The lac repressor binds to the lac operator to inhibit transcription in E. coli. This inhibition can be relieved by adding lactose or isopropyl-β-D-thiogalactopyranoside (IPTG). lac repressor encoded by lacI
     59..81      +  RBS            RBS: efficient ribosome binding site from bacteriophage T7 gene 10 (Olins and Rangwala, 1989)
    100..116     +  CDS            capTEV™ (fragment): composite tag for in vivo biotinylation, TEV protease cleavage, and 6xHis tagging
    127..144     +  CDS            thrombin site: thrombin recognition and cleavage site
    148..180     +  CDS            T7 tag (gene 10 leader): leader peptide from bacteriophage T7 gene 10 promotes efficient translation in E. coli
    187..756     +  CDS            APOA1 (fragment): APOA1_GORGO - Experimental evidence at protein level: Swiss-Prot protein existence level 1. Participates in the reverse transport of cholesterol from tissues to the liver for excretion by promoting cholesterol efflux from tissues and by acting as a cofactor for the lecithin cholesterol acyltransferase (LCAT). As part of the SPAP complex, activates spermatozoa motility (By similarity). From Gorilla gorilla gorilla (Western lowland gorilla).
    756..1503    +  CDS            APEX2 (fragment): soybean ascorbate peroxidase, engineered to serve as a monomeric tag for electron microscopy and live-cell proteomics (Lam et al., 2015) more active than the original APEX due to the A134P mutation
   1519..1536    +  CDS            9xHis (fragment): 9xHis affinity tag
   1546..1595    +  CDS            SET1 (fragment): solubility-enhancement tag derived from T7 phage gene 10B
   1603..1650    +  terminator     T7 terminator: transcription terminator for bacteriophage T7 RNA polymerase
   1687..2115    +  rep_origin     f1 ori (sequence partly withheld): f1 bacteriophage origin of replication; arrow indicates direction of (+) strand synthesis
   2168..2225    +  promoter       AmpR promoter (fragment): bla
   2234..3049    -  CDS            KanR: aminoglycoside phosphotransferase; aph(3')-Ia; confers resistance to kanamycin in bacteria or G418 (Geneticin®) in eukaryotes
   3171..3759    +  rep_origin     ori: high-copy-number ColE1/pMB1/pBR322/pUC origin of replication
   3945..4084    -  misc_feature   bom: basis of mobility region from pBR322
   4186..4377    -  CDS            rop: Rop protein, which maintains plasmids at low copy number; rop
   4394..4774    +  CDS            YPB1_ECOLX: Protein predicted: Swiss-Prot protein existence level 4. From Escherichia coli.
   4846..5137    -  CDS            TcR (fragment): tetracycline efflux protein; tet; confers resistance to tetracycline
   5152..5173    -  protein_bind   CAP binding site: CAP binding activates transcription in the presence of cAMP. E. coli catabolite activator protein
   5186..6268    -  CDS            lacI: lac repressor; lacI; The lac repressor binds to the lac operator to inhibit transcription in E. coli. This inhibition can be relieved by adding lactose or isopropyl-β-D-thiogalactopyranoside (IPTG).
   6269..6346    -  promoter       lacI promoter: lacI
   6354..6633    -  CDS            TcR (fragment): tetracycline efflux protein; tet; confers resistance to tetracycline
