[The description below was written by a language model from this plasmid's Addgene catalogue record and pLannotate feature annotations shown in this document.]
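Description:
28A_APEX2_MSP1D1 is a bacterial expression plasmid built on the pET28a backbone, intended for producing an APEX2–membrane scaffold protein fusion in E. coli BL21. The 6,654 nt sequence carries the usual pET28a maintenance elements: a ColE1/pBR322-type origin with the bom site and rop gene, an f1 phage origin, and an aminoglycoside phosphotransferase gene conferring kanamycin resistance. The short tetracycline-resistance, CAP-site and AmpR-promoter matches in the annotation are backbone remnants rather than functional markers. A lacI gene with its own promoter supplies lac repressor.

Expression is driven by a T7 promoter followed by a lac operator and the T7 gene 10 ribosome binding site, so transcription depends on T7 RNA polymerase supplied by the host and is induced with IPTG. It ends at a T7 terminator. The open reading frame begins with vector-derived N-terminal elements: a short match that likely corresponds to the His tag, a thrombin cleavage site and the T7 tag leader. These are followed by an apolipoprotein A-I fragment, consistent with MSP1D1, a truncated ApoA-I derivative that wraps lipid bilayers to form nanodiscs. The annotated APEX2 sequence, the engineered soybean ascorbate peroxidase used for proximity labelling, follows directly. In the feature table the scaffold therefore precedes APEX2, despite the order suggested by the name. A further His-tag match lies downstream, though the table alone does not show whether it is in frame with the fusion.

The associated publication concerns a nanodisc-based method for label-free characterisation of membrane proteins. The purified fusion is presumably used to assemble peroxidase-bearing nanodiscs for that work, although the record states only the expression purpose.
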