Addgene plasmid #170923: 28A_APEX2_MSP1D1
Purpose: Express APEX2_MSP1D1 in Bl21
Depositing lab: Huan Bao. Depositing organization: UF Scripps Biomedical Research. Publication: Developing Nanodisc-ID for label-free characterizations of membrane proteins. Bao H. Commun Biol. 2021 Apr 30;4(1):514. doi: 10.1038/s42003-021-02043-y. PubMed 33931748.
Backbone
  Vector backbone: pet28a
  Vector type: Bacterial Expression
Growth in bacteria
  Bacterial resistance: Kanamycin, 50 μg/mL
  Growth temperature: 37°C
  Growth strain: DH5alpha
  Copy number: Unknown
Gene/Insert
  Gene/Insert name: APEX2-MSP
  Cloning method: Ligation Independent Cloning
  Sequencing primers: 5′ t7
Terms and licenses: Academic/Nonprofit Terms; Industry Terms: Not Available to Industry
How to cite: 28A_APEX2_MSP1D1 was a gift from Huan Bao (Addgene plasmid # 170923 ; http://n2t.net/addgene:170923 ; RRID:Addgene_170923)
